>Addgene plasmid #147493 | pLNHA-EGFP-C1-HsNot9_S | depositor full sequence | sequence record 289940 | Full Sequence
TAGTTATTAATAGTAATCAATTACGGGGTCATTAGTTCATAGCCCATATATGGAGTTCCGCGTTACATAA
CTTACGGTAAATGGCCCGCCTGGCTGACCGCCCAACGACCCCCGCCCATTGACGTCAATAATGACGTATG
TTCCCATAGTAACGCCAATAGGGACTTTCCATTGACGTCAATGGGTGGAGTATTTACGGTAAACTGCCCA
CTTGGCAGTACATCAAGTGTATCATATGCCAAGTACGCCCCCTATTGACGTCAATGACGGTAAATGGCCC
GCCTGGCATTATGCCCAGTACATGACCTTATGGGACTTTCCTACTTGGCAGTACATCTACGTATTAGTCA
TCGCTATTACCATGGTGATGCGGTTTTGGCAGTACATCAATGGGCGTGGATAGCGGTTTGACTCACGGGG
ATTTCCAAGTCTCCACCCCATTGACGTCAATGGGAGTTTGTTTTGGCACCAAAATCAACGGGACTTTCCA
AAATGTCGTAACAACTCCGCCCCATTGACGCAAATGGGCGGTAGGCGTGTACGGTGGGAGGTCTATATAA
GCAGAGCTCTCTGGCTAACTAGAGAACCCACTGCTTACTGGCTTATCGAAATTAATACGACTCACTATAG
GGAGACCCAAGCTCTAGCGCTACCGGTCGCCACCATGGACGCACAAACACGACGACGTGAGCGTCGCGCT
GAGAAACAAGCTCAATGGAAAGCTGCAAACGGTGGATCTCCTCCACATATGGCTTACCCATACGATGTTC
CAGATTACGCTCCTCCATCTCGACCTATGGTGAGCAAGGGCGAGGAGCTGTTCACCGGGGTGGTGCCCAT
CCTGGTCGAGCTGGACGGCGACGTAAACGGCCACAAGTTCAGCGTGTCCGGCGAGGGCGAGGGCGATGCC
ACCTACGGCAAGCTGACCCTGAAGTTCATCTGCACCACCGGCAAGCTGCCCGTGCCCTGGCCCACCCTCG
TGACCACCCTGACCTACGGCGTGCAGTGCTTCAGCCGCTACCCCGACCACATGAAGCAGCACGACTTCTT
CAAGTCCGCCATGCCCGAAGGCTACGTCCAGGAGCGCACCATCTTCTTCAAGGACGACGGCAACTACAAG
ACCCGCGCCGAGGTGAAGTTCGAGGGCGACACCCTGGTGAACCGCATCGAGCTGAAGGGCATCGACTTCA
AGGAGGACGGCAACATCCTGGGGCACAAGCTGGAGTACAACTACAACAGCCACAACGTCTATATCATGGC
CGACAAGCAGAAGAACGGCATCAAGGTGAACTTCAAGATCCGCCACAACATCGAGGACGGCAGCGTGCAG
CTCGCCGACCACTACCAGCAGAACACCCCCATCGGCGACGGCCCCGTGCTGCTGCCCGACAACCACTACC
TGAGCACCCAGTCCGCCCTGAGCAAAGACCCCAACGAGAAGCGCGATCACATGGTCCTGCTGGAGTTCGT
GACCGCCGCCGGGATCACTCTCGGCATGGACGAGCTGTACAAGTCCGGACTCAGATCTCGAGCTCAAGCT
TCGAATTCTCACAGCCTGGCGACGGCTGCGCCTGTGCCTACTACACTGGCACAAGTGGATAGAGAAAAGA
TCTATCAGTGGATCAATGAGCTGTCCAGTCCTGAGACTAGGGAAAATGCTTTGCTGGAGCTAAGTAAGAA
GCGAGAATCTGTTCCTGACCTTGCACCCATGCTGTGGCATTCATTTGGTACTATTGCAGCACTTTTACAG
GAAATTGTAAATATTTATCCATCTATCAACCCACCCACCTTGACAGCACACCAGTCTAACAGAGTTTGCA
ATGCTCTGGCATTACTGCAATGTGTAGCATCACATCCAGAAACCAGGTCAGCGTTTCTCGCAGCACACAT
CCCACTTTTTTTGTACCCCTTTTTGCACACTGTCAGCAAAACACGTCCCTTTGAGTATCTCCGGCTCACC
AGCCTTGGAGTTATTGGGGCCCTGGTGAAAACAGATGAACAAGAAGTAATCAACTTTTTATTAACAACAG
AAATTATCCCTTTATGTTTGCGAATTATGGAATCTGGAAGTGAACTTTCTAAAACAGTTGCCACATTCAT
CCTCCAGAAGATCTTGTTAGATGACACTGGTTTGGCTTATATATGTCAGACGTATGAGCGTTTCTCCCAT
GTTGCCATGATCTTGGGTAAGATGGTCCTGCAGCTATCCAAAGAGCCTTCTGCCCGTCTGCTGAAGCATG
TAGTGAGATGTTACCTTCGACTTTCAGATAACCCCAGGGCACGTGAAGCACTCAGACAGTGCCTCCCTGA
CCAGCTGAAAGACACAACCTTCGCCCAGGTGCTAAAAGATGACACCACCACGAAACGCTGGCTTGCACAA
CTGGTGAAGAACCTGCAAGAGGGCCAGGTCACCGATCCCCGGGGTATCCCCCTGCCCCCTCAGTGAGGAT
CCACCGGATCTAGATAACTGATCATAATCAGCCATACCACATTTGTAGAGGTTTTACTTGCTTTAAAAAA
CCTCCCACACCTCCCCCTGAACCTGAAACATAAAATGAATGCAATTGTTGTTGTTAACTTGTTTATTGCA
GCTTATAATGGTTACAAATAAAGCAATAGCATCACAAATTTCACAAATAAAGCATTTTTTTCACTGCATT
CTAGTTGTGGTTTGTCCAAACTCATCAATGTATCTTAACGCGTAAATTGTAAGCGTTAATATTTTGTTAA
AATTCGCGTTAAATTTTTGTTAAATCAGCTCATTTTTTAACCAATAGGCCGAAATCGGCAAAATCCCTTA
TAAATCAAAAGAATAGACCGAGATAGGGT
[37 nt withheld, positions 2830-2866]
AAAGAACGTGGACTCCAACGTCAAAGG
[49 nt withheld, positions 2894-2942]
T
[91 nt withheld, positions 2944-3034]
G
[124 nt withheld, positions 3036-3159]
CAGGTGGCACTTTTCGGGGAAATGTGCGCGGAACCCCTATTTGTTTATTTTTCTAAATACATTCAAATAT
GTATCCGCTCATGAGACAATAACCCTGATAAATGCTTCAATAATATTGAAAAAGGAAGAGTCCTGAGGCG
GAAAGAACCAGCTGTGGAATGTGTGTCAGTTAGGGTGTGGAAAGTCCCCAGGCTCCCCAGCAGGCAGAAG
TATGCAAAGCATGCATCTCAATTAGTCAGCAACCAGGTGTGGAAAGTCCCCAGGCTCCCCAGCAGGCAGA
AGTATGCAAAGCATGCATCTCAATTAGTCAGCAACCATAGTCCCGCCCCTAACTCCGCCCATCCCGCCCC
TAACTCCGCCCAGTTCCGCCCATTCTCCGCCCCATGGCTGACTAATTTTTTTTATTTATGCAGAGGCCGA
GGCCGCCTCGGCCTCTGAGCTATTCCAGAAGTAGTGAGGAGGCTTTTTTGGAGGCCTAGGCTTTTGCAAA
GATCGATCAAGAGACAGGATGAGGATCGTTTCGCATGATTGAACAAGATGGATTGCACGCAGGTTCTCCG
GCCGCTTGGGTGGAGAGGCTATTCGGCTATGACTGGGCACAACAGACAATCGGCTGCTCTGATGCCGCCG
TGTTCCGGCTGTCAGCGCAGGGGCGCCCGGTTCTTTTTGTCAAGACCGACCTGTCCGGTGCCCTGAATGA
ACTGCAAGACGAGGCAGCGCGGCTATCGTGGCTGGCCACGACGGGCGTTCCTTGCGCAGCTGTGCTCGAC
GTTGTCACTGAAGCGGGAAGGGACTGGCTGCTATTGGGCGAAGTGCCGGGGCAGGATCTCCTGTCATCTC
ACCTTGCTCCTGCCGAGAAAGTATCCATCATGGCTGATGCAATGCGGCGGCTGCATACGCTTGATCCGGC
TACCTGCCCATTCGACCACCAAGCGAAACATCGCATCGAGCGAGCACGTACTCGGATGGAAGCCGGTCTT
GTCGATCAGGATGATCTGGACGAAGAGCATCAGGGGCTCGCGCCAGCCGAACTGTTCGCCAGGCTCAAGG
CGAGCATGCCCGACGGCGAGGATCTCGTCGTGACCCATGGCGATGCCTGCTTGCCGAATATCATGGTGGA
AAATGGCCGCTTTTCTGGATTCATCGACTGTGGCCGGCTGGGTGTGGCGGACCGCTATCAGGACATAGCG
TTGGCTACCCGTGATATTGCTGAAGAGCTTGGCGGCGAATGGGCTGACCGCTTCCTCGTGCTTTACGGTA
TCGCCGCTCCCGATTCGCAGCGCATCGCCTTCTATCGCCTTCTTGACGAGTTCTTCTGAGCGGGACTCTG
GGGTTCGAAATGACCGACCAAGCGACGCCCAACCTGCCATCACGAGATTTCGATTCCACCGCCGCCTTCT
ATGAAAGGTTGGGCTTCGGAATCGTTTTCCGGGACGCCGGCTGGATGATCCTCCAGCGCGGGGATCTCAT
GCTGGAGTTCTTCGCCCACCCTAGGGGGAGGCTAACTGAAACACGGAAGGAGACAATACCGGAAGGAACC
CGCGCTATGACGGCAATAAAAAGACAGAATAAAACGCACGGTGTTGGGTCGTTTGTTCATAAACGCGGGG
TTCGGTCCCAGGGCTGGCACTCTGTCGATACCCCACCGAGACCCCATTGGGGCCAATACGCCCGCGTTTC
TTCCTTTTCCCCACCCCACCCCCCAAGTTCGGGTGAAGGCCCAGGGCTCGCAGCCAACGTCGGGGCGGCA
GGCCCTGCCATAGCCTCAGGTTACTCATATATACTTTAGATTGATTTAAAACTTCATTTTTAATTTAAAA
GGATCTAGGTGAAGATCCTTTTTGATAATCTCATGACCAAAATCCCTTAACGTGAGTTTTCGTTCCACTG
AGCGTCAGACCCCGTAGAAAAGATCAAAGGATCTTCTTGAGATCCTTTTTTTCTGCGCGTAATCTGCTGC
TTGCAAACAAAAAAACCACCGCTACCAGCGGTGGTTTGTTTGCCGGATCAAGAGCTACCAACTCTTTTTC
CGAAGGTAACTGGCTTCAGCAGAGCGCAGATACCAAATACTGTCCTTCTAGTGTAGCCGTAGTTAGGCCA
CCACTTCAAGAACTCTGTAGCACCGCCTACATACCTCGCTCTGCTAATCCTGTTACCAGTGGCTGCTGCC
AGTGGCGATAAGTCGTGTCTTACCGGGTTGGACTCAAGACGATAGTTACCGGATAAGGCGCAGCGGTCGG
GCTGAACGGGGGGTTCGTGCACACAGCCCAGCTTGGAGCGAACGACCTACACCGAACTGAGATACCTACA
GCGTGAGCTATGAGAAAGCGCCACGCTTCCCGAAGGGAGAAAGGCGGACAGGTATCCGGTAAGCGGCAGG
GTCGGAACAGGAGAGCGCACGAGGGAGCTTCCAGGGGGAAACGCCTGGTATCTTTATAGTCCTGTCGGGT
TTCGCCACCTCTGACTTGAGCGTCGATTTTTGTGATGCTCGTCAGGGGGGCGGAGCCTATGGAAAAACGC
CAGCAACGCGGCCTTTTTACGGTTCCTGGCCTTTTGCTGGCCTTTTGCTCACATGTTCTTTCCTGCGTTA
TCCCCTGATTCTGTGGATAACCGTATTACCGCCATGCAT
Features (pLannotate 1.2.2; 19 found; start..end, strand, type, name):
     61..364     +  enhancer       CMV enhancer: human cytomegalovirus immediate early enhancer
    365..568     +  promoter       CMV promoter: human cytomegalovirus (CMV) immediate early promoter
    564..597     +  LTR            5' LTR (truncated) (fragment): truncated 5' long terminal repeat (LTR) from HIV-1
    613..631     +  promoter       T7 promoter: promoter for bacteriophage T7 RNA polymerase
    665..730     +  CDS            N (fragment): REGN_LAMBD - Experimental evidence at protein level: Swiss-Prot protein existence level 1. Plays a role as a transcriptional antitermination factor that allows the virus to initiate its lytic phase. Activates expression of the delayed viral early genes by modifying host RNA polymerase (RNAP) into a form that is resistant to termination signals. This antitermination function requires the host NusA protein which serves to stabilize the interaction between antitermination protein N and host RNA polymerase. From Escherichia phage lambda (Bacteriophage lambda).
    755..781     +  CDS            3xHA (fragment): three tandem HA epitope tags
    797..1513    +  CDS            EGFP: EGFP is a basic (constitutively fluorescent) green fluorescent protein published in 1996, derived from Aequorea victoria. It is reported to be a rapidly-maturing weak dimer with moderate acid sensitivity.
   1514..1549    +  misc_feature   MCS (fragment): multiple cloning site
   1550..2443    +  CDS            CNOT9: CNOT9_HUMAN - Also known as RCD1, RQCD1. Experimental evidence at protein level: Swiss-Prot protein existence level 1. Component of the CCR4-NOT complex which is one of the major cellular mRNA deadenylases and is linked to various cellular processes including bulk mRNA degradation, miRNA-mediated repression, translational repression during translational initiation and general transcription regulation. Additional complex functions may be a consequence of its influence on mRNA expression. Involved in down- regulation of MYB- and JUN-dependent transcription. May play a role in cell differentiatio
   2469..2553    +  CDS            large T antigen (fragment): large T antigen from SV40 (simian virus 40)
   2576..2697    +  polyA_signal   SV40 poly(A) signal: SV40 polyadenylation signal
   2731..3159    -  rep_origin     f1 ori (sequence partly withheld): f1 bacteriophage origin of replication; arrow indicates direction of (+) strand synthesis
   3186..3290    +  promoter       AmpR promoter: bla
   3292..3649    +  promoter       SV40 promoter: SV40 enhancer and early promoter
   3684..4478    +  CDS            NeoR/KanR: aminoglycoside phosphotransferase from Tn5; aph(3')-II (or nptII); confers resistance to neomycin, kanamycin, and G418 (Geneticin®)
   4499..4651    +  CDS            ble (fragment): BLE_KLEPN - Experimental evidence at protein level: Swiss-Prot protein existence level 1. Binding protein with a strong affinity to the bleomycin family of antibiotics. Binds to CL990; an antimitotic-antibiotic compound. From Klebsiella pneumoniae.
   4710..4757    +  polyA_signal   HSV TK poly(A) signal: herpes simplex virus thymidine kinase polyadenylation signal (Cole and Stacy, 1985)
   4848..4864    -  polyA_signal   bGH poly(A) signal (fragment): bovine growth hormone polyadenylation signal
   5086..5674    +  rep_origin     ori: high-copy-number ColE1/pMB1/pBR322/pUC origin of replication
