[The description below was written by a language model from this plasmid's Addgene catalogue record and pLannotate feature annotations shown in this document.]
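Description:
pLNHA-EGFP-C1-HsNot9_S is a 5,788 nt mammalian expression plasmid for human NOT9 (CNOT9, also known as RCD1, RQCD1 or CAF40), a component of the CCR4-NOT deadenylase complex. The catalogue lists the backbone as unknown, but the name and annotated features fit an EGFP-C1-style vector. These features include a high-copy ColE1/pUC origin, an f1 origin, and a dual-purpose NeoR/KanR cassette. That cassette is driven by the bacterial AmpR promoter, giving kanamycin selection in E. coli, and by the SV40 early promoter, giving G418 selection in mammalian cells. It ends with the HSV TK polyadenylation signal.

The expression unit is driven by the CMV immediate early enhancer and promoter, with a T7 promoter just downstream. The annotated coding elements run in the same orientation: a short fragment of the bacteriophage lambda N protein, an HA epitope, EGFP, a remnant of the multiple cloning site, and the CNOT9 coding sequence. The SV40 poly(A) signal follows. This arrangement points to a λN-HA-EGFP-NOT9 fusion, although the record does not explicitly confirm a continuous reading frame. The lambda N peptide is generally used to bind boxB RNA hairpins, so fusions of this kind can tether a protein to a boxB-containing reporter mRNA. HA allows immunodetection or pulldown, and EGFP allows fluorescence visualisation. The record itself gives the purpose only as mammalian expression of HsNot9, in connection with work on the structure and assembly of the human CCR4-NOT NOT module.

Several short hits (HIV-1 LTR, large T antigen, ble and bGH poly(A) fragments) are probably incidental matches to backbone sequence. The depositor notes that the insert is based on an NCBI reference transcript and that the supplied sequence may be theoretical.
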