Addgene plasmid #147493: pLNHA-EGFP-C1-HsNot9_S
Purpose: Mammalian Expression of HsNot9
Depositing lab: Elisa Izaurralde. Depositing organization: Max Planck Institute for Developmental Biology. Publication: Structure and assembly of the NOT module of the human CCR4-NOT complex. Boland A, Chen Y, Raisch T, Jonas S, Kuzuoglu-Ozturk D, Wohlbold L, Weichenrieder O, Izaurralde E. Nat Struct Mol Biol. 2013 Nov;20(11):1289-97. doi: 10.1038/nsmb.2681. Epub 2013 Oct 13. PubMed 24121232.
Backbone
  Vector backbone: Unknown
  Vector type: Mammalian Expression
Growth in bacteria
  Bacterial resistance: Kanamycin, 50 μg/mL
  Growth temperature: 37°C
  Growth strain: DH5alpha
  Copy number: High Copy
Gene/Insert
  Gene/Insert name: HsNot9 (alt names: RCD1; CT129, RCD1+, CNOT9)
  Species: H. sapiens (human)
  Entrez Gene: CNOT9 (a.k.a. CAF40, CT129, RCD-1, RCD1, RQCD1)
  Cloning method: Unknown
Terms and licenses: Academic/Nonprofit Terms; Industry Terms: Not Available to Industry
Depositor comments: sequence based on NCBI:NM_005444.1. Plasmids from this collection were made available to the research community and donated after the lab closed. Please note that the sequence provided by the depositing laboratory may be theoretical/predicted or based on Sanger sequencing results. There may be discrepancies between sequencing results obtained by Addgene and the depositor sequence. If an Addgene verified sequence is not available, please contact before placing your order to request that our lab fully sequence the plasmid.
How to cite: pLNHA-EGFP-C1-HsNot9_S was a gift from Elisa Izaurralde (Addgene plasmid # 147493 ; http://n2t.net/addgene:147493 ; RRID:Addgene_147493)
